>Addgene plasmid #154816 | pRG659_lexO-FseI_LexA-TF_LEU2MX | addgene full sequence | sequence record 309476 | Addgene NGS Result
GTATAGAAGTATAGTAATTTATGCTGCAAAGGTCCTAATGTATAAGGAAAGAAGAGAAAAGAAGAAAACA
AGAGTTTTATATACATACAGAGCACATGCTCTAGACCCTGGGTGTATATACAGTTATGCTGTGAGTATAT
ACAGCACCTAGACCCTGGGTGTATATACAGTTATGCTGTGAGTATATACAGCACCTAGACCCTGGGTGTA
TATACAGTTATGCTGTGAGTATATACAGCACCTAGACCCTGGGTGTATATACAGTTATGCTGTGAGTATA
TACAGCACCTAGGGAGCTCCAATTCGCCCTATAGGCGGCCGCGAAAAGAAATATAGTCTTCAAGGTTATA
TTATACAGGTTTATATATTATTCTGTTTCTCCAATTCGCCCTATAGTGAGTCGTATTACAATTCACTGGC
CGTCGTTTTACAACGTCGTGACTGGGAAAACCCTGGCGTTACCCAACTTAATCGCCTTGCAGCACATCCG
ATCGCTGTGAAGATCCCAGCAAAGGCTTACAAAGTGTTATCTCTTTTGAGACTTGTTGAGTTGAACACTG
GTGTTTTCATCAAACTTACCAAGGACGTGTACCCATTGTTGAAACTTGTATCACCATATATTGTTATCGG
ACAACCTTCACTTGCATCTATCCGTTCTTTAATCCAAAAGAGAACTAGAATAATGTGGCAAAGGCCAGAA
GATAAAGAACCAAAAGAGATAATCTTGAATGACAACAATATCGTTGAAGAGAAATTAGGTGATGAAGGTG
TCATTTGTATCGAGGAAATCATCCATGAGATTTCGACGTTGGGCGAAAATTTCTCGAAATGTACTTTCTT
CCTATTACCATTCAAATTGAACAGAGAAGTCAGTGGATTCGGTGCCATCTCCCGTTTGAATAAACTGAAA
ATGCGCGAACAAAACAAGAAGACTCGTCAAATTTCAAACGCTGCCACGGCTCCAGTTATCCAAGTAGACA
TCGACTCAATGATTTCCAAGTTGAATTGATTAACTATAAAAGGAAAATATCTGTACAATAGACATCGGGC
TCCCATTGGCCCTACCCACAGATGTAGAAATACATTACTCTATTCACTACTGCATTTAGTTATGTTTAAC
ATTTGATATAGCAGACGCTACCGCCAGGCACAATATATTCCCCTTCCCTCTTGCCATTCGCTGTACTTGT
GGTAGATTCCAATTCAGCGCAGTCACGTGCTAGTAATCACCGCATTTTTTTCTTTTCCTTTCAGGCTAAA
ACCGGTTCCGGGCCTGATCCCTGCACTCATTTTCTAACGGAAAACCTTCAGAAGCATAACTACCCATTCC
AGTTTAGAGTCATGACAGGTTCAACATCAGATGCTTCATATACTTTTATATATTGAATTATATAAATATA
TCTATGTACTCTAAGTAAGTACATCTGCTTTAACGCATTCCTACATTTGCTTCGATTTATTTTTATTGTT
GATACCTATTTGAAGAAGTAAAAAGTATCCCACACTACACAGATTATACCATGTCTAAGAATATCGTTGT
CCTACCGGGTGATCACGTCGGTAAAGAAGTTACTGACGAAGCTATTAAGGTCTTGAATGCCATTGCTGAA
GTCCGTCCAGAAATTAAGTTCAATTTCCAACATCACTTGATCGGGGGTGCTGCCATCGATGCCACTGGCA
CTCCTTTACCAGATGAAGCTCTTGAAGCCTCTAAGAAAGCCGATGCTGTCTTACTAGGTGCTGTTGGTGG
TCCAAAATGGGGTACGGGCGCAGTTAGACCAGAACAAGGTCTATTGAAGATCAGAAAGGAATTGGGTCTA
TACGCCAACTTGAGACCATGTAACTTTGCTTCTGATTCTTTACTAGATCTTTCTCCTTTGAAGCCTGAAT
ATGCAAAGGGTACTGATTTCGTCGTCGTTAGAGAATTGGTTGGTGGTATCTACTTTGGTGAAAGAAAAGA
AGATGAAGGTGACGGAGTTGCTTGGGACTCTGAGAAATACAGTGTTCCTGAAGTTCAAAGAATTACAAGA
ATGGCTGCTTTCTTGGCATTGCAACAAAACCCACCATTACCAATCTGGTCTCTTGACAAGGCTAACGTGC
TTGCCTCTTCCAGATTGTGGAGAAAGACTGTTGAAGAAACCATCAAGACTGAGTTCCCACAATTAACTGT
TCAGCACCAATTGATCGACTCTGCTGCTATGATTTTGGTTAAATCACCAACTAAGCTAAACGGTGTTGTT
ATTACCAACAACATGTTTGGTGATATTATCTCCGATGAAGCCTCTGTTATTCCAGGTTCTTTGGGTTTAT
TACCTTCTGCATCTCTAGCTTCCCTACCTGACACTAACAAGGCATTCGGTTTGTACGAACCATGTCATGG
TTCTGCCCCAGATTTACCAGCAAACAAGGTTAACCCAATTGCTACCATCTTATCTGCAGCTATGATGTTG
AAGTTATCCTTGGATTTGGTTGAAGAAGGTAGGGCTCTTGAAGAAGCTGTTAGAAATGTCTTGGATGCAG
GTGTCAGAACCGGTGACCTTGGTGGTTCTAACTCTACCACTGAGGTTGGCGATGCTATCGCCAAGGCTGT
CAAGGAAATCTTGGCTTAAAGAGTCTTTTGTAACGACCCCGTCTCCACCAACTTGGTATGCTTGAAATCT
CAAGGCCATTACACATTCAGTTATGTGAACGAAAGGTCTTTATTTAACGTAGCATAAACTAAATAATACA
GGTTCCGGTTAGCCTGCGGATCATATGCGACACGAAATTACAAAATGGAATATGTTCATAGGGTAGACGA
AACTATATACGCAATCTACATACATTTATCAAGAAGGAGAAAAAGGAGGATGTAAAGGAATACAGGTAAG
CAAATTGATACTAATGGCTCAACGTGATAAGGAAAAAGAATTGCACTTTAACATTAATATTGACAAGGAG
GAGGGCACCACACAAAAAGTTAGGCGCGCCAGAGTTAATTAATAGCAGTTCGCAAAATCGTTCGCTTCGC
AAATGTTGCTAATGCCGCGTTCTTTCGACGTCAGGTGGCACTTTTCGGGGAAATGTGCGCGGAACCCCTA
TTTGTTTATTTTTCTAAATACATTCAAATATGTATCCGCTCATGAGACAATAACCCTGATAAATGCTTCA
ATAATATTGAAAAAGGAAGAGTATGAGTATTCAACATTTCCGTGTCGCCCTTATTCCCTTTTTTGCGGCA
TTTTGCCTTCCTGTTTTTGCTCACCCAGAAACGCTGGTGAAAGTAAAAGATGCTGAAGATCAGTTGGGTG
CACGAGTGGGTTACATCGAACTGGATCTCAACAGCGGTAAGATCCTTGAGAGTTTTCGCCCCGAAGAACG
TTTTCCAATGATGAGCACTTTTAAAGTTCTGCTATGTGGCGCGGTATTATCCCGTATTGACGCCGGGCAA
GAGCAACTCGGTCGCCGCATACACTATTCTCAGAATGACTTGGTTGAGTACTCACCAGTCACAGAAAAGC
ATCTTACGGATGGCATGACAGTAAGAGAATTATGCAGTGCTGCCATAACCATGAGTGATAACACTGCGGC
CAACTTACTTCTGACAACCATCGGAGGACCGAAGGAGCTAACCGCTTTTTTGCACAACATGGGGGATCAT
GTAACTCGCCTTGATCGTTGGGAACCGGAGCTGAATGAAGCCATACCAAACGACGAGCGTGACACCACGA
TGCCTGTAGCAATGGCAACAACGTTGCGCAAACTATTAACTGGCGAACTACTTACTCTAGCTTCCCGGCA
ACAATTAATAGACTGGATGGAGGCGGATAAAGTTGCAGGACCACTTCTGCGCTCGGCCCTTCCGGCTGGC
TGGTTTATTGCTGATAAATCTGGAGCCGGTGAGCGTGGGTCTCGCGGTATCATTGCAGCACTGGGGCCAG
ATGGTAAGCCCTCCCGTATCGTAGTTATCTACACGACGGGGAGTCAGGCAACTATGGATGAACGAAATAG
ACAGATCGCTGAGATAGGTGCCTCACTGATTAAGCATTGGTAACTGTCAGACCAAGTTTACTCATATATA
CTTTAGATTGATTTAAAACTTCATTTTTAATTTAAAAGGATCTAGGTGAAGATCCTTTTTGATAATCTCA
TGACCAAAATCCCTTAACGTGAGTTTTCGTTCCACTGAGCGTCAGACCCCGTAGGTTTAAACAAAAGATC
AAAGGATCTTCTTGAGATCCTTTTTTTCTGCGCGTAATCTGCTGCTTGCAAACAAAAAAACCACCGCTAC
CAGCGGTGGTTTGTTTGCCGGATCAAGAGCTACCAACTCTTTTTCCGAAGGTAACTGGCTTCAGCAGAGC
GCAGATACCAAATACTGTTCTTCTAGTGTAGCCGTAGTTAGGCCACCACTTCAAGAACTCTGTAGCACCG
CCTACATACCTCGCTCTGCTAATCCTGTTACCAGTGGCTGCTGCCAGTGGCGATAAGTCGTGTCTTACCG
GGTTGGACTCAAGACGATAGTTACCGGATAAGGCGCAGCGGTCGGGCTGAACGGGGGGTTCGTGCACACA
GCCCAGCTTGGAGCGAACGACCTACACCGAACTGAGATACCTACAGCGTGAGCTATGAGAAAGCGCCACG
CTTCCCGAAGGGAGAAAGGCGGACAGGTATCCGGTAAGCGGCAGGGTCGGAACAGGAGAGCGCACGAGGG
AGCTTCCAGGGGGAAACGCCTGGTATCTTTATAGTCCTGTCGGGTTTCGCCACCTCTGACTTGAGCGTCG
ATTTTTGTGATGCTCGTCAGGGGGGCGGAGCCTATGGAAAAACGCCAGCAACGCGGCCTTTTTACGGTTC
CTGGCCTTTTGCTGGCCTTTTGCTCACATGTTCTTTCCTGCGTTATCCCCTGATTCTGTGGATAACCGTA
TTACCGCCTTTGAGTGAGCTGATACCGCTCGCCGCAGCCGAACGACCGAGCGCAGCGAGTCAGTGAGCGA
GGAAGCGGAAGAGCGCCCAATACGCAAACCGCCTCTCCCCGCGCGTTGGCCGATTCATTAATGCCTGCAG
GAAGAGGCGCGCCAAGATGCAAACCGAATAAGTATTTCAAAGTTGCATTTGCCTTAGCCGTCCTGACACC
ATTGGCTATTTGGATATTTTATATTGACTTTCGTGTACATTGATCACATCGACTGTTCTATTGGCAAATG
AACCACGGGCATTGACTATTTTTCAGGTTACTACTATATATTACAGCTGTTGTGAGCGGATAACAATTTC
ACACAGGAAACAGCTATGACCATGATTACGCCAAGCTCGAAATTAACCCTCACTAAAGGGAACAAAAGCT
GGGTACAAGTGACAATATATATATATATATATAATAACGACATCGTTATCTGTAAATACGGCCGAAGCTG
GGTACCAAGCAGACGCTACTAAGGAAAACAACAACGGAAGCGATGATGAGAGCGACGATGAGAGTGTAAA
CTGCGAACCTTGCAAATTAAAGCCTTCGAGCGTCCCAAAACCTTCTCAAGCAAGGTTTTCAGTATAATGT
TACATGCGTACACGCGTTTGTACAGAAAAAAAAGAAAAATTTGAAATATAAATAACGTTCTTAATACTAA
CATAACTATTAAAAAAAATAAATAGGGACCTAGACTTCAGGTTGTCTAACTCCTTCCTTTTCGGTTAGAG
CGGATGTGGGAGGAGGGCGTGAATGTAAGCGTGACATAACTAATTACATGATATAGACAAAGGAAAAGGG
GCCTGTCTCGAGGATAAGCTTTAAACGCGTTTAAAGCTTGAAACACAAATCAGTACCACCAGAATGTCTT
TCAGCTCTAAATTCACCAGAGGATCTTCTTTCAGCAACTGGATCGAAATCATCAGCAGATGGAATAGCTT
CTTCGAATTTTTCCAAACCAGAATCGAAATTAACTTTAGCATCTTTAACAGTCAAAGTTTCCCAAATCAA
ATCAGATTGTTGTTCCAAAACACCAATAGCTTCACCCAAAGAAGCAACAGCAGTATCCAATTTATTAACA
GAACCTGGAGCATCGAAAACCAATTCAGCAATACCATCTTCCAACCAATCCAAATACAAAGTATCACCTT
TATACAACATATCAGTTTCTTGGATTCTCAAAGTAATACCTGGAAATTCGCCCGCGGTGCTGTTATCGTT
GCCCGGCAGATCCTGCATGATATCGACTGTGGCAGGGAAACCCTCTGCCTCCCCCGTGATGTAATACTTT
TGCAAGGAATGCGATGAAGTAGAGCCCGCAGTGGCCAAGTGGCTTTGGTCCGTCTCCTCCACGGATGCCC
CTCCACGGCTAGTGGGCGCATGTAGGCGGTGGGCGTCCAGCATCTCCAGCAGCAGGTCATAGAGGGGCAC
CACGTTCTTGCACTTCATGCTGTACAGATGCTCCATGCCTTTGTTACTCATGTGCCTGATGTGGGAGAGG
ATGAGGAGGAGCTGGGCCAGCCGCTGGTGCTGCTGCTGCAGGGTCAGGCCTGCCTTGGCCATCAGGTGGA
TCAAAGTGTCTGTGATCTTGTCCAGGACTCGGTGGATATGGTCCTTCTCTTCCAGAGACTTCAGGGTGCT
GGACAGAAATGTGTACACTCCAGAATTAAGCAAAATAATAGATTTGAGGCACACAAACTCCTCTCCCTGC
AGATTCATCATGCGGAACCGAGATGATGTAGCCAGCAGCATGTCGAAGATCTCCACCATGCCCTCTACAC
ATTTTCCCTGGTTCCTGTCCAAGAGCAAGTTAGGAGCAAACAGTAGCTTCACTGGGTGCTCCATGGAGCG
CCAGACGAGACCAATCATCAGGATCTCTAACCAGGCACATTCTAGAAGGTGGACCTGATCATGGAGGGTC
AAATCCACAAAGCCTGGCACCCTCTTCGCCCAGTTGATCATGTGAACCAGCTCCCTGTCTGCCAGGTTGG
TCAGTAAGCCCATCATCGAAGCTTCACTGAAGGGTCTGGTAGGATCATACTCGGAATAGAGTATGGGGGG
CTCAGCATCCAACAAGGCACTGACCATCTGGTCGGCCGTCAGGGACAAGGCCAGGCTGTTCTTCTTAGAG
CGTTTGATCATGAGCGGGCTTGGCCAAAGGTTGGCAGCTCTCATGTCTCCAGCAGAGATATCCTTAGAAC
CCAGCCAGTCGCCGTTGCGAATAACCCCAACCGCCAGCCCTTCAATGGTGAAGCTCTGCTGACGAAGATC
TACGACAATTGGTTTAAACTCGCTATTTTCTGGCAACAGTTCGACTTTATTGCCCTGTTTTTTCAGGCGC
TTAACGGTAACCTCGTCATCAATACGTGCGACAACGACCTGACCGTTACGTACATCCTGAGTTTTATGCA
CTGCCAGCAAGTCACCATCCATAATGCCGATGTCTTTCATCGACATCCCGCTGACGCGCAGCAGGAAATC
AGCATTCGGCTTGAATAAGGAAGGATCGACCTGATAATGACCTTCAATATGCTGTTGCGCCAGAAGTGGT
TCACCGGCAGCCACACGACCTACCAGCGGCAACCCTTCTTCCTCTTCCTGCAACAGACGAATCCCGCGTG
ATGCGCCGGAAACAATTTCAATAACGCCTTTGCGTGCCAGCGCCTTCAGATGTTCTTCAGCCGCGTTTGG
GGAACGGAACCCCAAACGCTGCGCGATTTCCGCACGCGTCGGCGGCATACCTGTCTGGCTGATGTGATCA
CGGATGAGATCAAACACCTCTTGTTGCCTGGCCGTTAACGCTTTCATGAATTCCTGCAGCCCGGGGGATC
CACTAGTTGTTAATTCAGTAAATTTTCGATCTTGGGAAGAAAAAAGCAGTAAGCGTGAAAAATCTAAAAG
CTGATGTAGTAGAAGATCCTATTCTTTAACAAAGATTGACCTTTTCTTTTTCTTCTTGGTTTGAGTAGAA
AGGGGAAGGAAGAATACAAGAGAGAGGAAAAAAAGGAAGATAAAAAGAGAGCGTGATATAAATGAATATA
TATTAAACAAGAGAGATTGGGAAGGAAAGGATCAAACAAACCCAAAAATATTTCAAAAAGGAGAGAGAGA
GGCGAGTTTGGTTTCAAAACGGTTTATTTATTTATGCAAGAGGACGTGGAAGAAAAAGAAGAAGGAAGAA
AAAAATTTGAAAGAAAAAAACGCGTGGCGGGTAAAGAAGAAAATGGAAAATAGAGGCCGGGTGACAGAGA
AATATTGAGGGTTAATTGGAAAATATGTTAGGGTGAGGCATATGTTTTTAAGGGTTTTGAGGATCCGATA
AGGAAGAATGTAGGTTAAATGTTGTGCATTAATTGCTGTGGCAGCTTACCCGCTTCTCTAGAGCGGCCGA
AGCTGGGTACCAAGCAGACGCTACTAAGGAAAACAACAACGGAAGCGATGATGAGAGCGACGATGAGAGT
GTAAACTGCGAACCTTGCAAATTAAAGCCTTCGAGCGTCCCAAAACCTTCTCAAGCAAGGTTTTCAGTAT
AATGTTACATGCGTACACGCGTTTGTACAGAAAAAAAAGAAAAATTTGAAATATAAATAACGTTCTTAAT
ACTAACATAACTATTAAAAAAAATAAATAGGGACCTAGACTTCAGGTTGTCTAACTCCTTCCTTTTCGGT
TAGAGCGGATGTGGGAGGAGGGCGTGAATGTAAGCGTGACATAACTAATTACATGATATAGACAAAGGAA
AAGGGGCCTGTCTCGAGGTTAGTTAGTTAAAGCTTCTTGTCGTCGTCATCCTTGTAGTCGATATCAACCT
TTCTCTTCTTCTTTGGCAACAAGTCAGACAAATCAGAAACAACAGCAGAAGCAGTAACGTTTCTAGCGTA
AGCGGTAGTCATAATTCTCTTCAAGTGTTCTCTATCCAAGTGCAAGATCAGAACATCATCGAACTTTTCT
GGGTAAGCAAATGGACAATCAGCACAAGAAGCCAAAGCACAACCACCACAGGCTTGTCTTTTTTTCAAGT
TGCATCTGGTGCACAAAGTTTGCAAGTTTTCTTCATCAGAATCACCACCTCTATCTGCTGGAATCTTATG
ATCGCATTGTGGAACCAAAGAACCTCTTTCTGGATCAGTCTTCATTCTACAGATTTGGCAGATCCAATCA
TCTCTTCTGTAAACAGTTTCTCTGGATCTTCTTGGGACTTCTCTTCTAATTCTTTGTGGTCTAACTGGAC
CATCAGATCTTCTAATGTACCAGTCATCATTAGCACCTTCAGATTGTCTACGAGATTCGATTTCCCAACC
GTATTCAGAGATGATCTTTCTGATTCTTCTGGCGTAGTTAGATCTGCCGTATTTAGCTTCCAAATCTCTT
CTATGAACTGGGGTGTTCAATGGCAACAAATCGATCAGTTCTTTCAAATGTGGTGGCAAAGCAATAACTG
GTCTGACCAATGGCTCTGGAATTGGAAATAATTCATCAGTCATGAATTCCTGCAGCCCGGGGGATCCACT
A
Features (pLannotate 1.2.2; 21 found; start..end, strand, type, name):
    390..408     -  promoter       T7 promoter: promoter for bacteriophage T7 RNA polymerase
    411..489     +  CDS            lacZα (fragment): LacZα fragment of β-galactosidase; lacZ fragment
    488..1006    +  CDS            RLP7 (fragment): RLP7_YEAST - Also known as RPL7. Experimental evidence at protein level: Swiss-Prot protein existence level 1. Involved in the biogenesis of the 60S ribosomal subunit. May act as a specificity factor that binds precursor rRNAs and tethers the enzymes that carry out the early 5' to 3' exonucleolytic reactions that generate the mature rRNAs. From Saccharomyces cerevisiae (strain ATCC 204508 / S288c) (Baker's yeast).
   1527..2606    +  CDS            LEU2: LEU3_YEAST - Experimental evidence at protein level: Swiss-Prot protein existence level 1. Catalyzes the oxidation of 3-carboxy-2-hydroxy-4- methylpentanoate (3-isopropylmalate) to 3-carboxy-4-methyl-2- oxopentanoate. The product decarboxylates to 4-methyl-2 oxopentanoate. From Saccharomyces cerevisiae (strain ATCC 204508 / S288c) (Baker's yeast).
   3068..3172    +  promoter       AmpR promoter: bla
   3173..4033    +  CDS            AmpR: β-lactamase; bla; confers resistance to ampicillin, carbenicillin, and related antibiotics
   4212..4800    +  rep_origin     ori: high-copy-number ColE1/pMB1/pBR322/pUC origin of replication
   4983..5034    +  CDS            lacI (fragment): lac repressor; lacI; The lac repressor binds to the lac operator to inhibit transcription in E. coli. This inhibition can be relieved by adding lactose or isopropyl-β-D-thiogalactopyranoside (IPTG).
   5046..5150    +  CDS            YC021_YEAST (fragment): Protein predicted: Swiss-Prot protein existence level 4. From Saccharomyces cerevisiae (strain ATCC 204508 / S288c) (Baker's yeast).
   5230..5246    +  protein_bind   lac operator: The lac repressor binds to the lac operator to inhibit transcription in E. coli. This inhibition can be relieved by adding lactose or isopropyl-β-D-thiogalactopyranoside (IPTG). lac repressor encoded by lacI
   5291..5309    +  promoter       T3 promoter: promoter for bacteriophage T3 RNA polymerase
   5333..5350    +  promoter       LEU2 promoter (fragment): S. cerevisiae LEU2
   5472..5721    -  terminator     CYC1 terminator: S. cerevisiae CYC1; transcription terminator for CYC1
   5852..5953    -  CDS            yjaG (fragment): YJAG_ECOLI - Protein predicted: Swiss-Prot protein existence level 4. From Escherichia coli (strain K12).
   5948..6100    -  CDS            fadB (fragment): FADB_ECOLI - Also known as oldB. Experimental evidence at protein level: Swiss-Prot protein existence level 1. Involved in the aerobic and anaerobic degradation of long- chain fatty acids via beta-oxidation cycle. Catalyzes the formation of 3-oxoacyl-CoA from enoyl-CoA via L-3-hydroxyacyl-CoA. It can also use D-3-hydroxyacyl-CoA and cis-3-enoyl-CoA as substrate. From Escherichia coli (strain K12).
   6188..7123    -  CDS            ERT2: mutated ligand-binding domain of the human estrogen receptor (Feil et al., 1997)
   7142..7747    -  CDS            lexA: LEXA_ECOLI - Also known as exrA, spr, tsl, umuA. Experimental evidence at protein level: Swiss-Prot protein existence level 1. Represses a number of genes involved in the response to DNA damage (SOS response), including recA and lexA. Binds to the 16 bp palindromic sequence 5'-CTGTATATATATACAG-3'. In the presence of single- stranded DNA, RecA interacts with LexA causing an autocatalytic cleavage which disrupts the DNA-binding part of LexA, leading to derepression of the SOS regulon and eventually DNA repair. Implicated in hydroxy radical-mediated cell death induced by hydroxyurea treatment (Pu
   7748..7778    -  misc_feature   MCS (fragment): pBluescript multiple cloning site
   8417..8666    -  terminator     CYC1 terminator: S. cerevisiae CYC1; transcription terminator for CYC1
   8716..8742    -  CDS            3xFLAG (fragment): three tandem FLAG® epitope tags, followed by an enterokinase cleavage site
   9424..2       -  misc_feature   MCS (fragment) (across the origin): pBluescript multiple cloning site
