[The description below was written by a language model from this plasmid's Addgene catalogue record and pLannotate feature annotations shown in this document.]
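Description:
pRG659_lexO-FseI_LexA-TF_LEU2MX is a 9.45 kb yeast expression plasmid built on the pRG205MX integrative backbone, designed for inducible production of the FseI restriction endonuclease in Saccharomyces cerevisiae. In E. coli it is maintained at high copy through a ColE1/pUC-type origin and selected with ampicillin via the bla gene. No yeast replication origin is annotated. Instead, the depositor notes that the plasmid is linearised with AscI for integration into the yeast genome, with LEU2 serving as the auxotrophic selection marker. Short fragments of yeast sequence flanking the marker region (annotated as RLP7 and YC021 fragments) probably belong to the homology arms that direct integration, although the record does not name the target locus.

The payload consists of two expression units, each ending in a CYC1 terminator. The first carries the FseI endonuclease gene (fseIR, from Frankia sp. Eul1b) fused at its C terminus to a nuclear localisation signal and a FLAG epitope. It is driven by a synthetic promoter made of four lexA operator sites upstream of the CYC1 core promoter. The FseI coding sequence was not picked up by the automated annotation, but the FLAG fragment and terminator mark its position. The second unit uses the constitutive ACT1 promoter to express the synthetic transcription factor LexA-ER-B112. This protein joins the bacterial LexA DNA-binding domain, a human estrogen receptor ligand-binding domain (annotated by the tool as ERT2) and the B112 activation domain. The E. coli-derived yjaG and fadB fragments in the table probably correspond to B112. Estrogen receptor ligand should allow the factor to bind the lexO sites and switch on FseI, which can then cut its rare recognition sites. The associated publication describes using such a system to create double-strand breaks at single or multiple defined sites in the yeast genome.
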