Addgene plasmid #154816: pRG659_lexO-FseI_LexA-TF_LEU2MX
Purpose: Inducible expression of FseI endonuclease in S. cerevisiae
Depositing lab: Lorraine Symington. Depositing organization: Columbia University. Publication: Efficient DNA double-strand break formation at single or multiple defined sites in the Saccharomyces cerevisiae genome. Gnugge R, Symington LS. Nucleic Acids Res. 2020 Oct 14. pii: 5923424. doi: 10.1093/nar/gkaa833. PubMed 33053188.
Backbone
  Vector backbone: pRG205MX
  Backbone manufacturer: Addgene plasmid # 64535
  Backbone size w/o insert (bp): 5193
  Total vector size (bp): 9451
  Vector type: Yeast Expression
  Selectable markers: LEU2
Growth in bacteria
  Bacterial resistance: Ampicillin, 100 μg/mL
  Growth temperature: 37°C
  Growth strain: DH5alpha
  Copy number: High Copy
Gene/Insert 1
  Gene/Insert name: FseI endonuclease (alt name: fseIR)
  Species: Frankia sp. Eul1b
  Insert size (bp): 1409
  Promoter: lexO_4-CYC1_core
  Tag / fusion protein: NLS (C terminal on insert); FLAG (C terminal on insert)
  Cloning method: Restriction Enzyme; 5′ cloning site SacI (not destroyed); 3′ cloning site KpnI (non-unique) (not destroyed)
  Sequencing primers: 5′ T7 TAATACGACTCACTATAGGG
Gene/Insert 2
  Gene/Insert name: LexA-ER-B112
  Species: Synthetic
  Insert size (bp): 2926
  Promoter: ACT1
  Cloning method: Restriction Enzyme; 5′ cloning site XbaI (non-unique) (not destroyed); 3′ cloning site KpnI (non-unique) (not destroyed)
  Sequencing primers: 5′ ACT1 Promoter Forward TATTTCTCTGTCACCCGGCC; 3′ M13 Reverse CAGGAAACAGCTATGAC
Resource information
  A portion of this plasmid was derived from a plasmid made by: LexA TF from FRP880 (Addgene plasmid # 58437).
Terms and licenses: Academic/Nonprofit Terms; Industry Terms: Not Available to Industry
Depositor comments: Linearize plasmid with AscI for integration into the yeast genome. See Gnuegge et al., 2016 (https://pubmed.ncbi.nlm.nih.gov/26647923/) for details.
How to cite: pRG659_lexO-FseI_LexA-TF_LEU2MX was a gift from Lorraine Symington (Addgene plasmid # 154816 ; http://n2t.net/addgene:154816 ; RRID:Addgene_154816)
